>Addgene plasmid #132453 | pPHB.1.0-gDNA | addgene full sequence | sequence record 266831 | Addgene NGS Result
GTTTTAGAGCTAGAAATAGCAAGTTAAAATAAGGCTAGTCCGTTATCAACTTGAAAAAGTGGCACCGAGT
CGGTGCTTTTTTGTTTTAGAGCTAGAAATAGCAAGTTAAAATAAGGCTAGTCCGTTTTTAGCGCGTGCGC
CAATTCTGCAGACAAATGGCTCTAGAGGTACCCGTTACATAACTTACGGTAAATGGCCCGCCTGGCTGAC
CGCCCAACGACCCCCGCCCATTGACGTCAATAGTAACGCCAATAGGGACTTTCCATTGACGTCAATGGGT
GGAGTATTTACGGTAAACTGCCCACTTGGCAGTACATCAAGTGTATCATATGCCAAGTACGCCCCCTATT
GACGTCAATGACGGTAAATGGCCCGCCTGGCATTGTGCCCAGTACATGACCTTATGGGACTTTCCTACTT
GGCAGTACATCTACGTATTAGTCATCGCTATTACCATGGTCGAGGTGAGCCCCACGTTCTGCTTCACTCT
CCCCATCTCCCCCCCCTCCCCACCCCCAATTTTGTATTTATTTATTTTTTAATTATTTTGTGCAGCGATG
GGGGCGGGGGGGGGGGGGGGGCGCGCGCCAGGCGGGGCGGGGCGGGGCGAGGGGCGGGGCGGGGCGAGGC
GGAGAGGTGCGGCGGCAGCCAATCAGAGCGGCGCGCTCCGAAAGTTTCCTTTTATGGCGAGGCGGCGGCG
GCGGCGGCCCTATAAAAAGCGAAGCGCGCGGCGGGCGGGAGTCGCTGCGCGCTGCCTTCGCCCCGTGCCC
CGCTCCGCCGCCGCCTCGCGCCGCCCGCCCCGGCTCTGACTGACCGCGTTACTCCCACAGGTGAGCGGGC
GGGACGGCCCTTCTCCTCCGGGCTGTAATTAGCTGAGCAAGAGGTAAGGGTTTAAGGGATGGTTGGTTGG
TGGGGTATTAATGTTTAATTACCTGGAGCACCTGCCTGAAATCACTTTTTTTCAGGTTGGACCGGTGCCA
CCATGGACTATAAGGACCACGACGGAGACTACAAGGATCATGATATTGATTACAAAGACGATGACGATAA
GATGGCCCCAAAGAAGAAGCGGAAGGTCGGTATCCACGGAGTCCCAGCAGCCGACAAGAAGTACAGCATC
GGCCTGGACATCGGCACCAACTCTGTGGGCTGGGCCGTGATCACCGACGAGTACAAGGTGCCCAGCAAGA
AATTCAAGGTGCTGGGCAACACCGACCGGCACAGCATCAAGAAGAACCTGATCGGAGCCCTGCTGTTCGA
CAGCGGCGAAACAGCCGAGGCCACCCGGCTGAAGAGAACCGCCAGAAGAAGATACACCAGACGGAAGAAC
CGGATCTGCTATCTGCAAGAGATCTTCAGCAACGAGATGGCCAAGGTGGACGACAGCTTCTTCCACAGAC
TGGAAGAGTCCTTCCTGGTGGAAGAGGATAAGAAGCACGAGCGGCACCCCATCTTCGGCAACATCGTGGA
CGAGGTGGCCTACCACGAGAAGTACCCCACCATCTACCACCTGAGAAAGAAACTGGTGGACAGCACCGAC
AAGGCCGACCTGCGGCTGATCTATCTGGCCCTGGCCCACATGATCAAGTTCCGGGGCCACTTCCTGATCG
AGGGCGACCTGAACCCCGACAACAGCGACGTGGACAAGCTGTTCATCCAGCTGGTGCAGACCTACAACCA
GCTGTTCGAGGAAAACCCCATCAACGCCAGCGGCGTGGACGCCAAGGCCATCCTGTCTGCCAGACTGAGC
AAGAGCAGACGGCTGGAAAATCTGATCGCCCAGCTGCCCGGCGAGAAGAAGAATGGCCTGTTCGGAAACC
TGATTGCCCTGAGCCTGGGCCTGACCCCCAACTTCAAGAGCAACTTCGACCTGGCCGAGGATGCCAAACT
GCAGCTGAGCAAGGACACCTACGACGACGACCTGGACAACCTGCTGGCCCAGATCGGCGACCAGTACGCC
GACCTGTTTCTGGCCGCCAAGAACCTGTCCGACGCCATCCTGCTGAGCGACATCCTGAGAGTGAACACCG
AGATCACCAAGGCCCCCCTGAGCGCCTCTATGATCAAGAGATACGACGAGCACCACCAGGACCTGACCCT
GCTGAAAGCTCTCGTGCGGCAGCAGCTGCCTGAGAAGTACAAAGAGATTTTCTTCGACCAGAGCAAGAAC
GGCTACGCCGGCTACATTGACGGCGGAGCCAGCCAGGAAGAGTTCTACAAGTTCATCAAGCCCATCCTGG
AAAAGATGGACGGCACCGAGGAACTGCTCGTGAAGCTGAACAGAGAGGACCTGCTGCGGAAGCAGCGGAC
CTTCGACAACGGCAGCATCCCCCACCAGATCCACCTGGGAGAGCTGCACGCCATTCTGCGGCGGCAGGAA
GATTTTTACCCATTCCTGAAGGACAACCGGGAAAAGATCGAGAAGATCCTGACCTTCCGCATCCCCTACT
ACGTGGGCCCTCTGGCCAGGGGAAACAGCAGATTCGCCTGGATGACCAGAAAGAGCGAGGAAACCATCAC
CCCCTGGAACTTCGAGGAAGTGGTGGACAAGGGCGCTTCCGCCCAGAGCTTCATCGAGCGGATGACCAAC
TTCGATAAGAACCTGCCCAACGAGAAGGTGCTGCCCAAGCACAGCCTGCTGTACGAGTACTTCACCGTGT
ATAACGAGCTGACCAAAGTGAAATACGTGACCGAGGGAATGAGAAAGCCCGCCTTCCTGAGCGGCGAGCA
GAAAAAGGCCATCGTGGACCTGCTGTTCAAGACCAACCGGAAAGTGACCGTGAAGCAGCTGAAAGAGGAC
TACTTCAAGAAAATCGAGTGCTTCGACTCCGTGGAAATCTCCGGCGTGGAAGATCGGTTCAACGCCTCCC
TGGGCACATACCACGATCTGCTGAAAATTATCAAGGACAAGGACTTCCTGGACAATGAGGAAAACGAGGA
CATTCTGGAAGATATCGTGCTGACCCTGACACTGTTTGAGGACAGAGAGATGATCGAGGAACGGCTGAAA
ACCTATGCCCACCTGTTCGACGACAAAGTGATGAAGCAGCTGAAGCGGCGGAGATACACCGGCTGGGGCA
GGCTGAGCCGGAAGCTGATCAACGGCATCCGGGACAAGCAGTCCGGCAAGACAATCCTGGATTTCCTGAA
GTCCGACGGCTTCGCCAACAGAAACTTCATGCAGCTGATCCACGACGACAGCCTGACCTTTAAAGAGGAC
ATCCAGAAAGCCCAGGTGTCCGGCCAGGGCGATAGCCTGCACGAGCACATTGCCAATCTGGCCGGCAGCC
CCGCCATTAAGAAGGGCATCCTGCAGACAGTGAAGGTGGTGGACGAGCTCGTGAAAGTGATGGGCCGGCA
CAAGCCCGAGAACATCGTGATCGAAATGGCCAGAGAGAACCAGACCACCCAGAAGGGACAGAAGAACAGC
CGCGAGAGAATGAAGCGGATCGAAGAGGGCATCAAAGAGCTGGGCAGCCAGATCCTGAAAGAACACCCCG
TGGAAAACACCCAGCTGCAGAACGAGAAGCTGTACCTGTACTACCTGCAGAATGGGCGGGATATGTACGT
GGACCAGGAACTGGACATCAACCGGCTGTCCGACTACGATGTGGACCATATCGTGCCTCAGAGCTTTCTG
AAGGACGACTCCATCGACAACAAGGTGCTGACCAGAAGCGACAAGAACCGGGGCAAGAGCGACAACGTGC
CCTCCGAAGAGGTCGTGAAGAAGATGAAGAACTACTGGCGGCAGCTGCTGAACGCCAAGCTGATTACCCA
GAGAAAGTTCGACAATCTGACCAAGGCCGAGAGAGGCGGCCTGAGCGAACTGGATAAGGCCGGCTTCATC
AAGAGACAGCTGGTGGAAACCCGGCAGATCACAAAGCACGTGGCACAGATCCTGGACTCCCGGATGAACA
CTAAGTACGACGAGAATGACAAGCTGATCCGGGAAGTGAAAGTGATCACCCTGAAGTCCAAGCTGGTGTC
CGATTTCCGGAAGGATTTCCAGTTTTACAAAGTGCGCGAGATCAACAACTACCACCACGCCCACGACGCC
TACCTGAACGCCGTCGTGGGAACCGCCCTGATCAAAAAGTACCCTAAGCTGGAAAGCGAGTTCGTGTACG
GCGACTACAAGGTGTACGACGTGCGGAAGATGATCGCCAAGAGCGAGCAGGAAATCGGCAAGGCTACCGC
CAAGTACTTCTTCTACAGCAACATCATGAACTTTTTCAAGACCGAGATTACCCTGGCCAACGGCGAGATC
CGGAAGCGGCCTCTGATCGAGACAAACGGCGAAACCGGGGAGATCGTGTGGGATAAGGGCCGGGATTTTG
CCACCGTGCGGAAAGTGCTGAGCATGCCCCAAGTGAATATCGTGAAAAAGACCGAGGTGCAGACAGGCGG
CTTCAGCAAAGAGTCTATCCTGCCCAAGAGGAACAGCGATAAGCTGATCGCCAGAAAGAAGGACTGGGAC
CCTAAGAAGTACGGCGGCTTCGACAGCCCCACCGTGGCCTATTCTGTGCTGGTGGTGGCCAAAGTGGAAA
AGGGCAAGTCCAAGAAACTGAAGAGTGTGAAAGAGCTGCTGGGGATCACCATCATGGAAAGAAGCAGCTT
CGAGAAGAATCCCATCGACTTTCTGGAAGCCAAGGGCTACAAAGAAGTGAAAAAGGACCTGATCATCAAG
CTGCCTAAGTACTCCCTGTTCGAGCTGGAAAACGGCCGGAAGAGAATGCTGGCCTCTGCCGGCGAACTGC
AGAAGGGAAACGAACTGGCCCTGCCCTCCAAATATGTGAACTTCCTGTACCTGGCCAGCCACTATGAGAA
GCTGAAGGGCTCCCCCGAGGATAATGAGCAGAAACAGCTGTTTGTGGAACAGCACAAGCACTACCTGGAC
GAGATCATCGAGCAGATCAGCGAGTTCTCCAAGAGAGTGATCCTGGCCGACGCTAATCTGGACAAAGTGC
TGTCCGCCTACAACAAGCACCGGGATAAGCCCATCAGAGAGCAGGCCGAGAATATCATCCACCTGTTTAC
CCTGACCAATCTGGGAGCCCCTGCCGCCTTCAAGTACTTTGACACCACCATCGACCGGAAGAGGTACACC
AGCACCAAAGAGGTGCTGGACGCCACCCTGATCCACCAGAGCATCACCGGCCTGTACGAGACACGGATCG
ACCTGTCTCAGCTGGGAGGCGACAAAAGGCCGGCGGCCACGAAAAAGGCCGGCCAGGCAAAAAAGAAAAA
GTAAGAATTCCTAGAGCTCGCTGATCAGCCTCGACTGTGCCTTCTAGTTGCCAGCCATCTGTTGTTTGCC
CCTCCCCCGTGCCTTCCTTGACCCTGGAAGGTGCCACTCCCACTGTCCTTTCCTAATAAAATGAGGAAAT
TGCATCGCATTGTCTGAGTAGGTGTCATTCTATTCTGGGGGGTGGGGTGGGGCAGGACAGCAAGGGGGAG
GATTGGGAAGAGAATAGCAGGCATGCTGGGGAGCGGCCGCAGGAACCCCTAGTGATGGAGTTGGCCACTC
CCTCTCTGCGCGCTCGCTCGCTCACTGAGGCCGGGCGACCAAAGGTCGCCCGACGCCCGGGCTTTGCCCG
GGCGGCCTCAGTGAGCGAGCGAGCGCGCAGCTGCCTGCAGGGGCGCCTGATGCGGTATTTTCTCCTTACG
CATCTGTGCGGTATTTCACACCGCATA
[95 nt withheld, positions 5698-5792]
T
[46 nt withheld, positions 5794-5839]
C
[141 nt withheld, positions 5841-5981]
CCTTTGACGTTGGAGTCCACGTTCTTT
[37 nt withheld, positions 6009-6045]
ACTCTATCTCGGGCTATTCTTTTGATTTATAAGGGATTTTGCCGATTTCGGTCTATTGGTTAAAAAATGA
GCTGATTTAACAAAAATTTAACGCGAATTTTAACAAAATATTAACGTTTACAATTTTATGGTGCACTCTC
AGTACAATCTGCTCTGATGCCGCATAGTTAAGCCAGCCCCGACACCCGCCAACACCCGCTGACGCGCCCT
GACGGGCTTGTCTGCTCCCGGCATCCGCTTACAGACAAGCTGTGACCGTCTCCGGGAGCTGCATGTGTCA
GAGGTTTTCACCGTCATCACCGAAACGCGCGAGACGAAAGGGCCTCGTGATACGCCTATTTTTATAGGTT
AATGTCATGATAATAATGGTTTCTTAGACGTCAGGTGGCACTTTTCGGGGAAATGTGCGCGGAACCCCTA
TTTGTTTATTTTTCTAAATACATTCAAATATGTATCCGCTCATGAGACAATAACCCTGATAAATGCTTCA
ATAATATTGAAAAAGGAAGAGTATGAGTATTCAACATTTCCGTGTCGCCCTTATTCCCTTTTTTGCGGCA
TTTTGCCTTCCTGTTTTTGCTCACCCAGAAACGCTGGTGAAAGTAAAAGATGCTGAAGATCAGTTGGGTG
CACGAGTGGGTTACATCGAACTGGATCTCAACAGCGGTAAGATCCTTGAGAGTTTTCGCCCCGAAGAACG
TTTTCCAATGATGAGCACTTTTAAAGTTCTGCTATGTGGCGCGGTATTATCCCGTATTGACGCCGGGCAA
GAGCAACTCGGTCGCCGCATACACTATTCTCAGAATGACTTGGTTGAGTACTCACCAGTCACAGAAAAGC
ATCTTACGGATGGCATGACAGTAAGAGAATTATGCAGTGCTGCCATAACCATGAGTGATAACACTGCGGC
CAACTTACTTCTGACAACGATCGGAGGACCGAAGGAGCTAACCGCTTTTTTGCACAACATGGGGGATCAT
GTAACTCGCCTTGATCGTTGGGAACCGGAGCTGAATGAAGCCATACCAAACGACGAGCGTGACACCACGA
TGCCTGTAGCAATGGCAACAACGTTGCGCAAACTATTAACTGGCGAACTACTTACTCTAGCTTCCCGGCA
ACAATTAATAGACTGGATGGAGGCGGATAAAGTTGCAGGACCACTTCTGCGCTCGGCCCTTCCGGCTGGC
TGGTTTATTGCTGATAAATCTGGAGCCGGTGAGCGTGGAAGCCGCGGTATCATTGCAGCACTGGGGCCAG
ATGGTAAGCCCTCCCGTATCGTAGTTATCTACACGACGGGGAGTCAGGCAACTATGGATGAACGAAATAG
ACAGATCGCTGAGATAGGTGCCTCACTGATTAAGCATTGGTAACTGTCAGACCAAGTTTACTCATATATA
CTTTAGATTGATTTAAAACTTCATTTTTAATTTAAAAGGATCTAGGTGAAGATCCTTTTTGATAATCTCA
TGACCAAAATCCCTTAACGTGAGTTTTCGTTCCACTGAGCGTCAGACCCCGTAGAAAAGATCAAAGGATC
TTCTTGAGATCCTTTTTTTCTGCGCGTAATCTGCTGCTTGCAAACAAAAAAACCACCGCTACCAGCGGTG
GTTTGTTTGCCGGATCAAGAGCTACCAACTCTTTTTCCGAAGGTAACTGGCTTCAGCAGAGCGCAGATAC
CAAATACTGTTCTTCTAGTGTAGCCGTAGTTAGGCCACCACTTCAAGAACTCTGTAGCACCGCCTACATA
CCTCGCTCTGCTAATCCTGTTACCAGTGGCTGCTGCCAGTGGCGATAAGTCGTGTCTTACCGGGTTGGAC
TCAAGACGATAGTTACCGGATAAGGCGCAGCGGTCGGGCTGAACGGGGGGTTCGTGCACACAGCCCAGCT
TGGAGCGAACGACCTACACCGAACTGAGATACCTACAGCGTGAGCTATGAGAAAGCGCCACGCTTCCCGA
AGGGAGAAAGGCGGACAGGTATCCGGTAAGCGGCAGGGTCGGAACAGGAGAGCGCACGAGGGAGCTTCCA
GGGGGAAACGCCTGGTATCTTTATAGTCCTGTCGGGTTTCGCCACCTCTGACTTGAGCGTCGATTTTTGT
GATGCTCGTCAGGGGGGCGGAGCCTATGGAAAAACGCCAGCAACGCGGCCTTTTTACGGTTCCTGGCCTT
TTGCTGGCCTTTTGCTCACATGTGAGGGCCTATTTCCCATGATTCCTTCATATTTGCATATACGATACAA
GGCTGTTAGAGAGATAATTGGAATTAATTTGACTGTAAACACAAAGATATTAGTACAAAATACGTGACGT
AGAAAGTAATAATTTCTTGGGTAGTTTGCAGTTTTAAAATTATGTTTTAAAATGGACTATCATATGCTTA
CCGTAACTTGAAAGTATTTCGATTTCTTGGCTTTATATATCTTGTGGAAAGGACGAAACACCGCAGTCAG
CCCGCGGAGGTGC
Features (pLannotate 1.2.2; 18 found; start..end, strand, type, name):
      1..76      +  misc_RNA       gRNA scaffold: guide RNA scaffold for the Streptococcus pyogenes CRISPR/Cas9 system
     83..126     +  misc_RNA       gRNA scaffold (fragment): guide RNA scaffold for the Streptococcus pyogenes CRISPR/Cas9 system
    173..458     +  enhancer       CMV enhancer: human cytomegalovirus immediate early enhancer; contains an 18-bp deletion relative to the standard CMV enhancer
    460..737     +  promoter       chicken β-actin promoter: No description available
    738..965     +  intron         hybrid intron: hybrid between chicken β-actin (CBA) and minute virus of mice (MMV) introns (Gray et al., 2011)
   1103..2704    +  CDS            Cas9(N): N-terminal portion of Streptococcus pyogenes Cas9 (Zetsche et al., 2015)
   2705..5203    +  CDS            Cas9(C): C-terminal portion of Streptococcus pyogenes Cas9 (Zetsche et al., 2015)
   5204..5251    +  CDS            nucleoplasmin NLS: bipartite nuclear localization signal from nucleoplasmin
   5285..5396    +  polyA_signal   bGH poly(A) signal: bovine growth hormone polyadenylation signal
   5501..5641    +  repeat_region  AAV2 ITR: inverted terminal repeat of adeno-associated virus serotype 2 inverted
   5646..5697    -  misc_feature   bom (fragment): basis of mobility region from pBR322
   5716..6171    +  rep_origin     f1 ori (sequence partly withheld): f1 bacteriophage origin of replication; arrow indicates direction of (+) strand synthesis
   6172..6221    -  misc_feature   bom (fragment): basis of mobility region from pBR322
   6323..6358    -  CDS            rop (fragment): Rop protein, which maintains plasmids at low copy number; rop
   6453..6557    +  promoter       AmpR promoter: bla
   6558..7418    +  CDS            AmpR: β-lactamase; bla; confers resistance to ampicillin, carbenicillin, and related antibiotics
   7589..8177    +  rep_origin     ori: high-copy-number ColE1/pMB1/pBR322/pUC origin of replication
   8239..8479    +  promoter       U6 promoter: RNA polymerase III promoter for human U6 snRNA
