[The description below was written by a language model from this plasmid's Addgene catalogue record and pLannotate feature annotations shown in this document.]
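Description:
pPHB.1.0-gDNA is a mammalian CRISPR/Cas9 expression plasmid built on the pX330 backbone, carrying both a single guide RNA cassette and a Streptococcus pyogenes Cas9 expression unit on one vector. A 20-nt spacer targeting the human PHB gene was inserted between the backbone's BbsI sites, which were destroyed during cloning. The depositor notes that the PAM listed with the guide is part of the genomic target and is not cloned into the plasmid. The guide is transcribed by the human U6 RNA polymerase III promoter; because the circular sequence record is numbered from the scaffold, the U6 promoter appears at the end of the feature table and the S. pyogenes gRNA scaffold at the start, with the spacer lying across the junction between them. A second, partial scaffold fragment is annotated just downstream.

Cas9 is driven by a hybrid promoter made up of the CMV enhancer, the chicken β-actin promoter and a chimeric intron. The coding region is annotated as contiguous N- and C-terminal portions that together form the full-length nuclease. It is followed by a nucleoplasmin bipartite nuclear localization signal and a bovine growth hormone polyadenylation signal. A single AAV2 ITR and an f1 origin sit downstream as backbone elements. The small bom and rop annotations are only fragments. Propagation in E. coli relies on a high-copy ColE1/pUC-type origin and β-lactamase for ampicillin selection.

The stated purpose is creating GFP fusion proteins. The plasmid itself contains no annotated GFP sequence or homology arms, so it appears to supply only the targeted cut at the PHB locus. A GFP tag would presumably come from a separate donor template, which the record does not describe.
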