Addgene plasmid #132453: pPHB.1.0-gDNA
Purpose: CRISPR/Cas9 plasmid to create GFP fusion proteins
Depositing lab: Kevin White. Depositing organization: University of Chicago.
Backbone
  Vector backbone: pX330
  Backbone manufacturer: addgene ID: 42230
  Vector type: CRISPR
Growth in bacteria
  Bacterial resistance: Ampicillin, 100 μg/mL
  Growth temperature: 37°C
  Growth strain: DH5alpha
  Copy number: High Copy
Gene/Insert
  Gene/Insert name: PHB
  gRNA/shRNA sequence: CAGTCAGCCCGCGGAGGTGC AGG
  Species: H. sapiens (human)
  Cloning method: Restriction Enzyme; 5′ cloning site BbsI (destroyed during cloning); 3′ cloning site BbsI (destroyed during cloning)
Terms and licenses: Academic/Nonprofit Terms; Industry Terms: Not Available to Industry
Depositor comments: gRNA sequence also includes uncloned PAM after the space
How to cite: pPHB.1.0-gDNA was a gift from Kevin White (Addgene plasmid # 132453 ; http://n2t.net/addgene:132453 ; RRID:Addgene_132453)
